>Addgene plasmid #169470 | pcDNA3-ZnGreen1 | addgene full sequence | sequence record 345092 | Addgene NGS Result
[34 nt withheld, positions 1-34]
GGGGATACCCCCTAGAGCCCCAGCTGGTTCTTTCCGCCTCAGAAGCCATAGAGCCCACCGCATCCCCAGC
ATGCCTGCTATTGTCTTCCCAATCCTCCCCCTTGCTGTCCTGCCCCACCCCACCCCCCAGAATAGAATGA
CACCTACTCAGACAATGCGATGCAATTTCCTCATTTTATTAGGAAAGGACAGTGGGAGTGGCACCTTCCA
GGGTCAAGGAAGGCACGGGGGAGGGGCAAACAACAGATGGCTGGCAACTAGAAGGCACAGTCGAGGCTGA
TCAGCGAGCTCTAGCATTTAGGTGACACTATAGAATAGGGCCCTCTAGAGCGGGGAGGCGGCCCAAAGGG
AGATCCGACTCGTCTGAGGGCGAAGGCGAAGACGCGGAAGAGGCCGCAGAGCCGGCAGCAGGCCGCGGGA
AGGAAGGTCCGCTGGATTGAGGGCCGAAGGGACGTAGCAGAAGGACGTCCCGCGCAGAATCCAGGTGGCA
ACACAGGCGAGCAGCCAAGGAAAGGACGATGATTTCCCCGACAACACCACGGAATTGTCAGTGCCCAACA
GCCGAGCCCCTGTCCAGCAGCGGGCAAGGCAGGCGGCGATGAGTTCCGCCGTGGCAATAGGGAGGGGGAA
AGCGAAAGTCCCGGAAAGGAGCTGACAGGTGGTGGCAATGCCCCAACCAGTGGGGGTTGCGTCAGCAAAC
ACAGTGCACACCACGCCACGTTGCCTGACAACGGGCCACAACTCCTCATAAAGAGACAGCAACCAGGATT
TATACAAGGAGGAGAAAATGAAAGCCATACGGGAAGCAATAGCATGATACAAAGGCATTAAAGCAGCGTA
TCCACATAGCGTAAAAGGAGCAACATAGTTAAGAATACCAGTCAATCTTTCACAAATTTTGTAATCCAGA
GGTTGATTGTCGACCTCGAGTTACTTGTACAGCTCGTCCATGCCGTCGGTGGAGTTGCGGGCCGCGGCGC
TCTCGTAAACGGTCACCTTGTTGTAGTCCTTGTCGTGGTTCAGGATCTCGATGTGGTGGTCCACAAAGTG
ATAGTCGGGCAGCTTCACCGCCTTCTTGGCCCTGTAGATGGTCTTGAAGTCAACGCGGTGGTGGCCGCCG
CCCTTCAGCAGCAGCTTGTGCTTGACGTCGCCCTTCAGCACGCCGTCGCGCACGTACATCTTCTCATCAC
AAGGGTGCTGACAATTGATGCGGTTGACTATAGAGCAGGTGTCATCACCCGGGAAATCACAGTCCTCCCA
GTTGCAGGCCAGCGGTTCCATCGGACGTTTAGAGTCCTGTGAAACATGATCTTTGAGAAGGTGCCTCTGC
AGATCAAACAAGGAGGAGCAGCTCTCTGGACACTCCTTCCACTTGCATTTCAGGTCATTCCCCAACCAGC
CGGTGGTCTTCTTCTGCATCACGGGACCGTTGGGGGGGAAGTTCTCGCCCTTGAGGTGTATCTCGTAGAT
GAAGGAGCCCTCCTCCATCGAGATGTCGGACTTCACCTTCACGATGCCCTTGTCCTCGAAGGTCATGGTG
CGCTCCCAAGAGTAGCCCTCGGGGAAGGACTGCTTGAAGTAGTCGGGGATGTCGTCGGGGTACTTGGTGA
AGGCCCTGTTGCCGTAGGCGAACGCGGTGGTCAGAATGTCGTAGGAGAAGGGCAGGGGGGCTCCCTCCTT
CACCTCCAGGTTGATGGTGTGGGTGCCGTCGTAGGGCTTGCCCTCGCCCTCGCCCTCGATCACGAAGGCG
TGGCCATTCACGTTGCCCTCCATCTTCAGCTTGATCTTCATGTCGGGCTTGATTACGCCCATTGTGGTCT
CCTCGCCCTTGCTCACGTCGACCATGGTGGCGGCAAGCTTGGGTCTCCCTATAGTGAGTCGTATTAATTT
CGATAAGCCAGTAAGCAGTGGGTTCTCTAGTTAGCCAGAGAGCTCTGCTTATATAGACCTCCCACCGTAC
ACGCCTACCGCCCATTTGCGTCAATGGGGCGGAGTTGTTACGACATTTTGGAAAGTCCCGTTGATTTTGG
TGCCAAAACAAACTCCCATTGACGTCAATGGGGTGGAGACTTGGAAATCCCCGTGAGTCAAACCGCTATC
CACGCCCATTGATGTACTGCCAAAACCGCATCACCATGGTAATAGCGATGACTAATACGTAGATGTACTG
CCAAGTAGGAAAGTCCCATAAGGTCATGTACTGGGCATAATGCCAGGCGGGCCATTTACCGTCATTGACG
TCAATAGGGGGCGTACTTGGCATATGATACACTTGATGTACTGCCAAGTGGGCAGTTTACCGTAAATACT
CCACCCATTGACGTCAATGGAAAGTCCCTATTGGCGTTACTATGGGAACATACGTCATTATTGACGTCAA
TGGGCGGGGGTCGTTGGGCGGTCAGCCAGGCGGGCCATTTACCGTAAGTTATGTAACGCGGAACTCCATA
TATGGGCTATGAACTAATGACCCCGTAATTGATTACTATTAATAACTAGTCAATAATCAATGTCAACGCG
TATATCTGGCCCGTACATCGCGAAGCAGCGCAAAACGCCTAACCCTAAGCAGATTCTTCATGCAATTGTC
GGTCAAGCCTTGCCTTGTTGTAGCTTAAATTTTGCTCGCGCACTACTCAGCGACCTCCAACACACAAGCA
GGGAGCAGATACTGGCTTAACTATGCGGCATCAGAGCAGATTGTACTGAGAGTGCACCATAGGGGATCGG
GAGATCTCCCGATCCGTCGACGTCAGGTGGCACTTTTCGGGGAAATGTGCGCGGAACCCCTATTTGTTTA
TTTTTCTAAATACATTCAAATATGTATCCGCTCATGAGACAATAACCCTGATAAATGCTTCAATAATATT
GAAAAAGGAAGAGTATGAGTATTCAACATTTCCGTGTCGCCCTTATTCCCTTTTTTGCGGCATTTTGCCT
TCCTGTTTTTGCTCACCCAGAAACGCTGGTGAAAGTAAAAGATGCTGAAGATCAGTTGGGTGCACGAGTG
GGTTACATCGAACTGGATCTCAACAGCGGTAAGATCCTTGAGAGTTTTCGCCCCGAAGAACGTTTTCCAA
TGATGAGCACTTTTAAAGTTCTGCTATGTGGCGCGGTATTATCCCGTATTGACGCCGGGCAAGAGCAACT
CGGTCGCCGCATACACTATTCTCAGAATGACTTGGTTGAGTACTCACCAGTCACAGAAAAGCATCTTACG
GATGGCATGACAGTAAGAGAATTATGCAGTGCTGCCATAACCATGAGTGATAACACTGCGGCCAACTTAC
TTCTGACAACGATCGGAGGACCGAAGGAGCTAACCGCTTTTTTGCACAACATGGGGGATCATGTAACTCG
CCTTGATCGTTGGGAACCGGAGCTGAATGAAGCCATACCAAACGACGAGCGTGACACCACGATGCCTGTA
GCAATGGCAACAACGTTGCGCAAACTATTAACTGGCGAACTACTTACTCTAGCTTCCCGGCAACAATTAA
TAGACTGGATGGAGGCGGATAAAGTTGCAGGACCACTTCTGCGCTCGGCCCTTCCGGCTGGCTGGTTTAT
TGCTGATAAATCTGGAGCCGGTGAGCGTGGGTCTCGCGGTATCATTGCAGCACTGGGGCCAGATGGTAAG
CCCTCCCGTATCGTAGTTATCTACACGACGGGGAGTCAGGCAACTATGGATGAACGAAATAGACAGATCG
CTGAGATAGGTGCCTCACTGATTAAGCATTGGTAACTGTCAGACCAAGTTTACTCATATATACTTTAGAT
TGATTTAAAACTTCATTTTTAATTTAAAAGGATCTAGGTGAAGATCCTTTTTGATAATCTCATGACCAAA
ATCCCTTAACGTGAGTTTTCGTTCCACTGAGCGTCAGACCCCGTAGAAAAGATCAAAGGATCTTCTTGAG
ATCCTTTTTTTCTGCGCGTAATCTGCTGCTTGCAAACAAAAAAACCACCGCTACCAGCGGTGGTTTGTTT
GCCGGATCAAGAGCTACCAACTCTTTTTCCGAAGGTAACTGGCTTCAGCAGAGCGCAGATACCAAATACT
GTTCTTCTAGTGTAGCCGTAGTTAGGCCACCACTTCAAGAACTCTGTAGCACCGCCTACATACCTCGCTC
TGCTAATCCTGTTACCAGTGGCTGCTGCCAGTGGCGATAAGTCGTGTCTTACCGGGTTGGACTCAAGACG
ATAGTTACCGGATAAGGCGCAGCGGTCGGGCTGAACGGGGGGTTCGTGCACACAGCCCAGCTTGGAGCGA
ACGACCTACACCGAACTGAGATACCTACAGCGTGAGCTATGAGAAAGCGCCACGCTTCCCGAAGGGAGAA
AGGCGGACAGGTATCCGGTAAGCGGCAGGGTCGGAACAGGAGAGCGCACGAGGGAGCTTCCAGGGGGAAA
CGCCTGGTATCTTTATAGTCCTGTCGGGTTTCGCCACCTCTGACTTGAGCGTCGATTTTTGTGATGCTCG
TCAGGGGGGCGGAGCCTATGGAAAAACGCCAGCAACGCGGCCTTTTTACGGTTCCTGGCCTTTTGCTGGC
CTTTTGCTCACATGTTCTTTCCTGCGTTATCCCCTGATTCTGTGGATAACCGTATTACCGCCTTTGAGTG
AGCTGATACCGCTCGCCGCAGCCGAACGACCGAGCGCAGCGAGTCAGTGAGCGAGGAAGCGGAAGAGCGC
CCAATACGCAAACCGCCTCTCCCCGCGCGTTGGCCGATTCATTAATGCAGCTGGCACGACAGGTTTCCCG
ACTGGAAAGCGGGCAGTGAGCGCAACGCAATTAATGTGAGTTAGCTCACTCATTAGGCACCCCAGGCTTT
ACACTTTATGCTTCCGGCTCGTATGTTGTGTGGAATTGTGAGCGGATAACAATTTCACACAGGAAACAGC
TATGACCATGATTACGCCAAGCTCTAGCTAGAGGTCGACGGTATACAGACATGATAAGATACATTGATGA
GTTTGGACAAACCACAACTAGAATGCAGTGAAAAAAATGCTTTATTTGTGAAATTTGTGATGCTATTGCT
TTATTTGTAACCATTATAAGCTGCAATAAACAAGTTGGGGTGGGCGAAGAACTCCAGCATGAGATCCCCG
CGCTGGAGGATCATCCAGCCGGCGTCCCGGAAAACGATTCCGAAGCCCAACCTTTCATAGAAGGCGGCGG
TGGAATCGAAATCTCGTGATGGCAGGTTGGGCGTCGCTTGGTCGGTCATTTCGAACCCCAGAGTCCCGCT
CAGAAGAACTCGTCAAGAAGGCGATAGAAGGCGATGCGCTGCGAATCGGGAGCGGCGATACCGTAAAGCA
CGAGGAAGCGGTCAGCCCATTCGCCGCCAAGCTCTTCAGCAATATCACGGGTAGCCAACGCTATGTCCTG
ATAGCGGTCCGCCACACCCAGCCGGCCACAGTCGATGAATCCAGAAAAGCGGCCATTTTCCACCATGATA
TTCGGCAAGCAGGCATCGCCATGGGTCACGACGAGATCCTCGCCGTCGGGCATGCGCGCCTTGAGCCTGG
CGAACAGTTCGGCTGGCGCGAGCCCCTGATGCTCTTCGTCCAGATCATCCTGATCGACAAGACCGGCTTC
CATCCGAGTACGTGCTCGCTCGATGCGATGTTTCGCTTGGTGGTCGAATGGGCAGGTAGCCGGATCAAGC
GTATGCAGCCGCCGCATTGCATCAGCCATGATGGATACTTTCTCGGCAGGAGCAAGGTGAGATGACAGGA
GATCCTGCCCCGGCACTTCGCCCAATAGCAGCCAGTCCCTTCCCGCTTCAGTGACAACGTCGAGCACAGC
TGCGCAAGGAACGCCCGTCGTGGCCAGCCACGATAGCCGCGCTGCCTCGTCCTGCAGTTCATTCAGGGCA
CCGGACAGGTCGGTCTTGACAAAAAGAACCGGGCGCCCCTGCGCTGACAGCCGGAACACGGCGGCATCAG
AGCAGCCGATTGTCTGTTGTGCCCAGTCATAGCCGAATAGCCTCTCCACCCAAGCGGCCGGAGAACCTGC
GTGCAATCCATCTTGTTCAATCATGCGAAACGATCCTCATCCTGTCTCTTGATCAGATCCGAAAATGGAT
ATACAAGCTCCCGGGAGCTTTTTGCAAAAGCCTAGGCCTCCAAAAAAGCCTCCTCACTACTTCTGGAATA
GCTCAGAGGCAGAGGCGGCCTCGGCCTCTGCATAAATAAAAAAAATTAGTCAGCCATGGGGCGGAGAATG
GGCGGAACTGGGCGGAGTTAGGGGCGGGATGGGCGGAGTTAGGGGCGGGACTATGGTTGCTGACTAATTG
AGATGCATGCTTTGCATACTTCTGCCTGCTGGGGAGCCTGGGGACTTTCCACACCTGGTTGCTGACTAAT
TGAGATGCATGCTTTGCATACTTCTGCCTGCTGGGGAGCCTGGGGACTTTCCACACCCTAACTGACACAC
ATTCCACAGAATTAATTCGCGTTAAATTTTTGTTAAATCAGCTCATTTTTTAACCAATAGGCCGAAATCG
GCAAAATCCCTTATAAATCAAAAGAATAGACCGAGATAGGGT
[37 nt withheld, positions 6587-6623]
AAAGAACGTGGACTCCAACGTCAAAGG
[49 nt withheld, positions 6651-6699]
T
[91 nt withheld, positions 6701-6791]
G
[90 nt withheld, positions 6793-6882]
Features (pLannotate 1.2.2; 23 found; start..end, strand, type, name):
     55..76      -  promoter       SV40 promoter (fragment): SV40 enhancer and early promoter
     80..304     -  polyA_signal   bGH poly(A) signal: bovine growth hormone polyadenylation signal
    330..348     +  promoter       SP6 promoter: promoter for bacteriophage SP6 RNA polymerase
    364..952     -  misc_feature   WPRE: woodchuck hepatitis virus posttranscriptional regulatory element
    965..1219    -  CDS            mTFP1 (fragment): monomeric teal (cyan) fluorescent protein (Ai et al., 2006) mammalian codon-optimized
   1430..1870    -  CDS            mTFP1 (fragment): monomeric teal (cyan) fluorescent protein (Ai et al., 2006) mammalian codon-optimized
   1902..1920    -  promoter       T7 promoter: promoter for bacteriophage T7 RNA polymerase
   1936..1969    -  LTR            5' LTR (truncated) (fragment): truncated 5' long terminal repeat (LTR) from HIV-1
   1965..2168    -  promoter       CMV promoter: human cytomegalovirus (CMV) immediate early promoter
   2169..2548    -  enhancer       CMV enhancer: human cytomegalovirus immediate early enhancer
   2703..2755    +  misc_feature   bom (fragment): basis of mobility region from pBR322
   2814..2918    +  promoter       AmpR promoter: bla
   2919..3779    +  CDS            AmpR: β-lactamase; bla; confers resistance to ampicillin, carbenicillin, and related antibiotics
   3950..4538    +  rep_origin     ori: high-copy-number ColE1/pMB1/pBR322/pUC origin of replication
   4721..4813    +  CDS            lacI (fragment): lac repressor; lacI; The lac repressor binds to the lac operator to inhibit transcription in E. coli. This inhibition can be relieved by adding lactose or isopropyl-β-D-thiogalactopyranoside (IPTG).
   4826..4847    +  protein_bind   CAP binding site: CAP binding activates transcription in the presence of cAMP. E. coli catabolite activator protein
   4862..4892    +  promoter       lac promoter: promoter for the E. coli lac operon
   4900..4916    +  protein_bind   lac operator: The lac repressor binds to the lac operator to inhibit transcription in E. coli. This inhibition can be relieved by adding lactose or isopropyl-β-D-thiogalactopyranoside (IPTG). lac repressor encoded by lacI
   4989..5110    -  polyA_signal   SV40 poly(A) signal: SV40 polyadenylation signal
   5105..5263    -  CDS            ble (fragment): BLE_KLEPN - Experimental evidence at protein level: Swiss-Prot protein existence level 1. Binding protein with a strong affinity to the bleomycin family of antibiotics. Binds to CL990; an antimitotic-antibiotic compound. From Klebsiella pneumoniae.
   5287..6078    -  CDS            neo: KKA2_KLEPN - Also known as kan, nptII. Experimental evidence at protein level: Swiss-Prot protein existence level 1. Resistance to kanamycin, neomycin, paromomycin, ribostamycin, butirosin and gentamicin B. From Klebsiella pneumoniae.
   6145..6474    -  promoter       SV40 promoter: SV40 enhancer and early promoter
   6488..34      -  rep_origin     f1 ori (across the origin) (sequence partly withheld): f1 bacteriophage origin of replication; arrow indicates direction of (+) strand synthesis
