[The description below was written by a language model from this plasmid's Addgene catalogue record and pLannotate feature annotations shown in this document.]
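Description:
pcDNA3-ZnGreen1 is a mammalian expression plasmid built on the pcDNA3 backbone that encodes ZnGreen1, a synthetic, genetically encoded fluorescent indicator for zinc ions. It is intended for cytosolic expression, and the sensor has a reported dissociation constant of 633 nM. In bacteria the plasmid replicates from a high-copy ColE1/pUC-type origin and is selected with ampicillin through the β-lactamase gene. An f1 origin is also present. For selection in mammalian cells, an SV40 enhancer/early promoter drives a neomycin phosphotransferase cassette that ends in an SV40 polyadenylation signal.

The sensor cassette is driven by the human cytomegalovirus immediate-early enhancer and promoter. The roughly 0.9 kb ZnGreen1 open reading frame follows, and the feature table annotates it as two separated fragments of the monomeric teal fluorescent protein mTFP1. This pattern fits a single-fluorescent-protein indicator in which a non-mTFP1 segment, presumably the zinc-responsive element, interrupts or rearranges the fluorescent protein scaffold, although the record does not name that element. Downstream of the coding sequence the sequenced plasmid carries a WPRE, a posttranscriptional element that generally boosts transcript stability and expression, and then the bovine growth hormone polyadenylation signal. The WPRE is not mentioned in the catalogue fields. T7 and SP6 phage promoters flank the insert, as is usual for pcDNA3.

The construct is used for transfecting mammalian cells to monitor cytosolic zinc by fluorescence imaging. The depositor stresses that a zinc sensor's affinity must match the zinc concentration range expected in the experiment, so ZnGreen1 should be chosen with its 633 nM Kd in mind.
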