Addgene plasmid #169470: pcDNA3-ZnGreen1
Purpose: cytosolic ZnGreen1 zinc sensor with 633 nM Kd
Depositing lab: Huiwang Ai. Depositing organization: University of California, Riverside. Publication: Single Fluorescent Protein-Based Indicators for Zinc Ion (Zn2+). Chen Z, Ai HW. Anal Chem. 2016 Sep 20;88(18):9029-36. doi: 10.1021/acs.analchem.6b01653. Epub 2016 Aug 29. PubMed 27539450.
Backbone
  Vector backbone: pcDNA3
  Vector type: Mammalian Expression
Growth in bacteria
  Bacterial resistance: Ampicillin, 100 μg/mL
  Growth temperature: 37°C
  Growth strain: DH5alpha
  Copy number: Unknown
Gene/Insert
  Gene/Insert name: ZnGreen1
  Species: Synthetic
  Insert size (bp): 909
  GenBank ID: KU867813
  Promoter: CMV
  Cloning method: Unknown
  Sequencing primers: 5′ CMV-F; 3′ BGH-rev
Terms and licenses: Academic/Nonprofit Terms; Industry Terms: Not Available to Industry
Depositor comments: When selecting zinc biosensors for your particular application, please pay attention to the Kd. The Kd of the sensor has to match the concentration range of your particular experiments.
How to cite: pcDNA3-ZnGreen1 was a gift from Huiwang Ai (Addgene plasmid # 169470 ; http://n2t.net/addgene:169470 ; RRID:Addgene_169470)
